Addgene plasmid #147934: pcDNA3.1-MS2-HA-HsNanos1-del40-56_X
Purpose: Mammalian Expression of HsNanos1-del40-56
Depositing lab: Elisa Izaurralde. Depositing organization: Max Planck Institute for Developmental Biology. Publication: Structural basis for the Nanos-mediated recruitment of the CCR4-NOT complex and translational repression. Bhandari D, Raisch T, Weichenrieder O, Jonas S, Izaurralde E. Genes Dev. 2014 Apr 15;28(8):888-901. doi: 10.1101/gad.237289.113. PubMed 24736845.
Backbone
  Vector backbone: Unknown
  Vector type: Mammalian Expression
Growth in bacteria
  Bacterial resistance: Ampicillin, 100 μg/mL
  Growth temperature: 37°C
  Growth strain: DH5alpha
  Copy number: High Copy
Gene/Insert
  Gene/Insert name: HsNanos1-del40-56
  Species: H. sapiens (human)
  Entrez Gene: NANOS1 (a.k.a. RP11-498J9.3, NOS1)
  Cloning method: Unknown
Terms and licenses: Academic/Nonprofit Terms; Industry Terms: Not Available to Industry
Depositor comments: synthesized DNA from GeneArt. Codon optimized for Expression in human cells. Plasmids from this collection were made available to the research community and donated after the lab closed. Please note that the sequence provided by the depositing laboratory may be theoretical/predicted or based on Sanger sequencing results. There may be discrepancies between sequencing results obtained by Addgene and the depositor sequence. If an Addgene verified sequence is not available, please contact before placing your order to request that our lab fully sequence the plasmid.
How to cite: pcDNA3.1-MS2-HA-HsNanos1-del40-56_X was a gift from Elisa Izaurralde (Addgene plasmid # 147934 ; http://n2t.net/addgene:147934 ; RRID:Addgene_147934)
