[The description below was written by a language model from this plasmid's Addgene catalogue record and pLannotate feature annotations shown in this document.]
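Description:
pcDNA3.1-MS2-HA-HsNanos1-del40-56_X is a 6.7 kb mammalian expression plasmid. The catalogue lists its backbone as unknown, but the name and feature layout are consistent with a pcDNA3.1-type vector. It is propagated in E. coli through a high-copy ColE1/pUC-type origin with ampicillin selection from the AmpR (β-lactamase) cassette, and it also carries an f1 origin. An SV40 early promoter drives a neomycin/kanamycin phosphotransferase gene followed by an SV40 poly(A) signal, an arrangement that normally allows G418 selection of stably transfected mammalian cells. Several small annotated fragments (bom, a truncated HIV-1 LTR match, ble, lacI and lac promoter/operator elements) appear to be backbone remnants or partial sequence matches rather than functional parts.

The expression cassette uses the human CMV immediate-early enhancer and promoter and ends with the bovine growth hormone polyadenylation signal. T7 and SP6 promoters flank the insert. The open reading frame encodes the bacteriophage MS2 coat protein, then an HA epitope (annotated as a fragment of a 3xHA tag, with a length that fits a single copy), then human NANOS1. According to the construct name, the NANOS1 sequence lacks residues 40–56. The insert was made by gene synthesis and codon optimised for human cells.

The MS2 coat protein binds a specific RNA stem-loop, so a fusion of this kind can tether Nanos1 to a reporter mRNA carrying MS2 binding sites, while the HA tag allows detection or immunoprecipitation. The associated study concerns Nanos-mediated recruitment of the CCR4-NOT complex and translational repression, which suggests this deletion mutant tests the contribution of that N-terminal segment. The record itself states only mammalian expression as the purpose.
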