Features (pLannotate 1.2.2; 23 found; start..end, strand, type, name):
     28..80      -  misc_feature   bom (fragment): basis of mobility region from pBR322
    235..614     +  enhancer       CMV enhancer: human cytomegalovirus immediate early enhancer
    615..818     +  promoter       CMV promoter: human cytomegalovirus (CMV) immediate early promoter
    814..847     +  LTR            5' LTR (truncated) (fragment): truncated 5' long terminal repeat (LTR) from HIV-1
    863..881     +  promoter       T7 promoter: promoter for bacteriophage T7 RNA polymerase
    904..1290    +  CDS            MS2: bacteriophage MS2 coat protein binds to a specific stem-loop structure in the viral RNA (Peabody, 1993)
   1333..1359    +  CDS            3xHA (fragment): three tandem HA epitope tags
   1399..2223    +  CDS            NANOS1 (fragment): NANO1_HUMAN - Also known as NOS1. Experimental evidence at protein level: Swiss-Prot protein existence level 1. May act as a translational repressor which regulates translation of specific mRNAs by forming a complex with PUM2 that associates with the 3'-UTR of mRNA targets. Capable of interfering with the proadhesive and anti-invasive functions of E-cadherin. Up-regulates the production of MMP14 to promote tumor cell invasion. From Homo sapiens (Human).
   2265..2283    -  promoter       SP6 promoter: promoter for bacteriophage SP6 RNA polymerase
   2309..2533    +  polyA_signal   bGH poly(A) signal: bovine growth hormone polyadenylation signal
   2537..2558    +  promoter       SV40 promoter (fragment): SV40 enhancer and early promoter
   2579..3007    +  rep_origin     f1 ori (sequence partly withheld): f1 bacteriophage origin of replication; arrow indicates direction of (+) strand synthesis
   3021..3350    +  promoter       SV40 promoter: SV40 enhancer and early promoter
   3417..4208    +  CDS            neo: KKA2_KLEPN - Also known as kan, nptII. Experimental evidence at protein level: Swiss-Prot protein existence level 1. Resistance to kanamycin, neomycin, paromomycin, ribostamycin, butirosin and gentamicin B. From Klebsiella pneumoniae.
   4232..4390    +  CDS            ble (fragment): BLE_KLEPN - Experimental evidence at protein level: Swiss-Prot protein existence level 1. Binding protein with a strong affinity to the bleomycin family of antibiotics. Binds to CL990; an antimitotic-antibiotic compound. From Klebsiella pneumoniae.
   4385..4506    +  polyA_signal   SV40 poly(A) signal: SV40 polyadenylation signal
   4579..4595    -  protein_bind   lac operator: The lac repressor binds to the lac operator to inhibit transcription in E. coli. This inhibition can be relieved by adding lactose or isopropyl-β-D-thiogalactopyranoside (IPTG). lac repressor encoded by lacI
   4603..4633    -  promoter       lac promoter: promoter for the E. coli lac operon
   4648..4669    -  protein_bind   CAP binding site: CAP binding activates transcription in the presence of cAMP. E. coli catabolite activator protein
   4682..4774    -  CDS            lacI (fragment): lac repressor; lacI; The lac repressor binds to the lac operator to inhibit transcription in E. coli. This inhibition can be relieved by adding lactose or isopropyl-β-D-thiogalactopyranoside (IPTG).
   4957..5542    -  rep_origin     ori: high-copy-number ColE1/pMB1/pBR322/pUC origin of replication
   5713..6573    -  CDS            AmpR: β-lactamase; bla; confers resistance to ampicillin, carbenicillin, and related antibiotics
   6574..6678    -  promoter       AmpR promoter: bla
>Addgene plasmid #147934 | pcDNA3.1-MS2-HA-HsNanos1-del40-56_X | depositor full sequence | sequence record 290381 | Full Sequence
GACGGATCGGGAGATCTCCCGATCCCCTATGGTGCACTCTCAGTACAATCTGCTCTGATGCCGCATAGTT
AAGCCAGTATCTGCTCCCTGCTTGTGTGTTGGAGGTCGCTGAGTAGTGCGCGAGCAAAATTTAAGCTACA
ACAAGGCAAGGCTTGACCGACAATTGCATGAAGAATCTGCTTAGGGTTAGGCGTTTTGCGCTGCTTCGCG
ATGTACGGGCCAGATATACGCGTTGACATTGATTATTGACTAGTTATTAATAGTAATCAATTACGGGGTC
ATTAGTTCATAGCCCATATATGGAGTTCCGCGTTACATAACTTACGGTAAATGGCCCGCCTGGCTGACCG
CCCAACGACCCCCGCCCATTGACGTCAATAATGACGTATGTTCCCATAGTAACGCCAATAGGGACTTTCC
ATTGACGTCAATGGGTGGAGTATTTACGGTAAACTGCCCACTTGGCAGTACATCAAGTGTATCATATGCC
AAGTACGCCCCCTATTGACGTCAATGACGGTAAATGGCCCGCCTGGCATTATGCCCAGTACATGACCTTA
TGGGACTTTCCTACTTGGCAGTACATCTACGTATTAGTCATCGCTATTACCATGGTGATGCGGTTTTGGC
AGTACATCAATGGGCGTGGATAGCGGTTTGACTCACGGGGATTTCCAAGTCTCCACCCCATTGACGTCAA
TGGGAGTTTGTTTTGGCACCAAAATCAACGGGACTTTCCAAAATGTCGTAACAACTCCGCCCCATTGACG
CAAATGGGCGGTAGGCGTGTACGGTGGGAGGTCTATATAAGCAGAGCTCTCTGGCTAACTAGAGAACCCA
CTGCTTACTGGCTTATCGAAATTAATACGACTCACTATAGGGAGACCCAAGCTTGCCACCATGGCTTCTA
ACTTTACTCAGTTCGTTCTCGTCGACAATGGCGGAACTGGCGACGTGACTGTCGCCCCAAGCAACTTCGC
TAACGGGGTCGCTGAATGGATCAGCTCTAACTCGCGATCACAGGCTTACAAAGTAACCTGTAGCGTTCGT
CAGAGCTCTGCGCAGAATCGCAAATACACCATCAAAGTCGAGGTGCCTAAAGTGGCAACCCAGACTGTTG
GTGGTGAAGAGCTTCCTGTAGCCGGATGGAGATCTTACTTAAATATGGAACTAACCATTCCAATTTTCGC
CACGAATTCCGACTGCGAGCTTATTGTTAAGGCAATGCAAGGTCTCCTAAAAGATGGAAACCCGATTCCC
TCGGCCATCGCGGCCAACTCCGGCATCTACGGAGGTGGAGGTGGATCTGGTGGATCTCCTCCACATATGG
CTTACCCATACGATGTTCCAGATTACGCTCCTCCAAAGCTTGGATCCGAATTCCCGGGTCGACTCGAGAT
GGAAGCCTTCCCATGGGCCCCCAGATCCCCCAGAAGAGGCAGAGCACCTCCTCCCATGGCCCTGGTGCCA
AGCGCCAGATATGTGTCTGCCCCTGGACCTGCCCACCCCCAGCCTGTGGATGGCGAGCCCAGATTCGGAT
GTGCCAGAGGCGGAAATGGCGGCGGAGGCAGCCCTCCTAGTAGCAGCAGCAGCTCCTGTTGCAGCCCTCA
CACAGGCGCTGGACCTGGCGCTCTGGGACCTGCACTGGGCCCACCTGACTACGACGAGGACGACGACGAT
GACAGCGACGAGCCTGGCAGCAGAGGCAGATACCTGGGCTCTGCCCTGGAACTGCGGGCTCTGGAACTGT
GTGCCGGACCTGCTGAAGCCGGCCTGCTGGAAGAGAGATTCGCCGAGCTGAGCCCCTTCGCCGGCAGAGC
TGCAGCAGTGCTGCTGGGATGTGCTCCTGCTGCCGCAGCCGCCGCTACAACAACATCTGAGGCCACCCCT
CGGGAAGAGAGGGCTCCTGCTTGGGCCGCTGAACCTAGACTGCATGCTGCCTCTGGCGCCGCTGCTGCAA
GACTGCTGAAACCCGAACTGCAAGTGTGCGTGTTCTGCCGGAACAACAAAGAAGCTATGGCCCTGTACAC
CACCCACATCCTGAAGGGCCCCGACGGCAGAGTGCTGTGTCCCGTGCTGCGGAGATACACATGCCCTCTG
TGTGGCGCCAGCGGCGACAATGCCCACACCATCAAGTACTGCCCCCTGAGCAAGGTGCCCCCTCCACCAG
CTAGACCCCCTCCAAGATCTGCCAGAGATGGCCCCCCTGGCAAGAAGCTGAGATAATCTAGAGTCGACCC
GGGCGGCCGCCTAGAGGGCCCTATTCTATAGTGTCACCTAAATGCTAGAGCTCGCTGATCAGCCTCGACT
GTGCCTTCTAGTTGCCAGCCATCTGTTGTTTGCCCCTCCCCCGTGCCTTCCTTGACCCTGGAAGGTGCCA
CTCCCACTGTCCTTTCCTAATAAAATGAGGAAATTGCATCGCATTGTCTGAGTAGGTGTCATTCTATTCT
GGGGGGTGGGGTGGGGCAGGACAGCAAGGGGGAGGATTGGGAAGACAATAGCAGGCATGCTGGGGATGCG
GTGGGCTCTATGGCTTCTGAGGCGGAAAGAACCAGCTGGGGCTCTAGGGGGTATCCCC
[124 nt withheld, positions 2579-2702]
C
[91 nt withheld, positions 2704-2794]
A
[49 nt withheld, positions 2796-2844]
CCTTTGACGTTGGAGTCCACGTTCTTT
[37 nt withheld, positions 2872-2908]
ACCCTATCTCGGTCTATTCTTTTGATTTATAAGGGATTTTGCCGATTTCGGCCTATTGGTTAAAAAATGA
GCTGATTTAACAAAAATTTAACGCGAATTAATTCTGTGGAATGTGTGTCAGTTAGGGTGTGGAAAGTCCC
CAGGCTCCCCAGCAGGCAGAAGTATGCAAAGCATGCATCTCAATTAGTCAGCAACCAGGTGTGGAAAGTC
CCCAGGCTCCCCAGCAGGCAGAAGTATGCAAAGCATGCATCTCAATTAGTCAGCAACCATAGTCCCGCCC
CTAACTCCGCCCATCCCGCCCCTAACTCCGCCCAGTTCCGCCCATTCTCCGCCCCATGGCTGACTAATTT
TTTTTATTTATGCAGAGGCCGAGGCCGCCTCTGCCTCTGAGCTATTCCAGAAGTAGTGAGGAGGCTTTTT
TGGAGGCCTAGGCTTTTGCAAAAAGCTCCCGGGAGCTTGTATATCCATTTTCGGATCTGATCAAGAGACA
GGATGAGGATCGTTTCGCATGATTGAACAAGATGGATTGCACGCAGGTTCTCCGGCCGCTTGGGTGGAGA
GGCTATTCGGCTATGACTGGGCACAACAGACAATCGGCTGCTCTGATGCCGCCGTGTTCCGGCTGTCAGC
GCAGGGGCGCCCGGTTCTTTTTGTCAAGACCGACCTGTCCGGTGCCCTGAATGAACTGCAGGACGAGGCA
GCGCGGCTATCGTGGCTGGCCACGACGGGCGTTCCTTGCGCAGCTGTGCTCGACGTTGTCACTGAAGCGG
GAAGGGACTGGCTGCTATTGGGCGAAGTGCCGGGGCAGGATCTCCTGTCATCTCACCTTGCTCCTGCCGA
GAAAGTATCCATCATGGCTGATGCAATGCGGCGGCTGCATACGCTTGATCCGGCTACCTGCCCATTCGAC
CACCAAGCGAAACATCGCATCGAGCGAGCACGTACTCGGATGGAAGCCGGTCTTGTCGATCAGGATGATC
TGGACGAAGAGCATCAGGGGCTCGCGCCAGCCGAACTGTTCGCCAGGCTCAAGGCGCGCATGCCCGACGG
CGAGGATCTCGTCGTGACCCATGGCGATGCCTGCTTGCCGAATATCATGGTGGAAAATGGCCGCTTTTCT
GGATTCATCGACTGTGGCCGGCTGGGTGTGGCGGACCGCTATCAGGACATAGCGTTGGCTACCCGTGATA
TTGCTGAAGAGCTTGGCGGCGAATGGGCTGACCGCTTCCTCGTGCTTTACGGTATCGCCGCTCCCGATTC
GCAGCGCATCGCCTTCTATCGCCTTCTTGACGAGTTCTTCTGAGCGGGACTCTGGGGTTCGAAATGACCG
ACCAAGCGACGCCCAACCTGCCATCACGAGATTTCGATTCCACCGCCGCCTTCTATGAAAGGTTGGGCTT
CGGAATCGTTTTCCGGGACGCCGGCTGGATGATCCTCCAGCGCGGGGATCTCATGCTGGAGTTCTTCGCC
CACCCCAACTTGTTTATTGCAGCTTATAATGGTTACAAATAAAGCAATAGCATCACAAATTTCACAAATA
AAGCATTTTTTTCACTGCATTCTAGTTGTGGTTTGTCCAAACTCATCAATGTATCTTATCATGTCTGTAT
ACCGTCGACCTCTAGCTAGAGCTTGGCGTAATCATGGTCATAGCTGTTTCCTGTGTGAAATTGTTATCCG
CTCACAATTCCACACAACATACGAGCCGGAAGCATAAAGTGTAAAGCCTGGGGTGCCTAATGAGTGAGCT
AACTCACATTAATTGCGTTGCGCTCACTGCCCGCTTTCCAGTCGGGAAACCTGTCGTGCCAGCTGCATTA
ATGAATCGGCCAACGCGCGGGGAGAGGCGGTTTGCGTATTGGGCGCTCTTCCGCTTCCTCGCTCACTGAC
TCGCTGCGCTCGGTCGTTCGGCTGCGGCGAGCGGTATCAGCTCACTCAAAGGCGGTAATACGGTTATCCA
CAGAATCAGGGGATAACGCAGGAAAGAACATGTGAGCAAAAGGCCAGCAAAAGGCCAGGAACCGTAAAAA
GGCCGCGTTGCTGGCGTTTTTCCATAGGCTCCGCCCCCCTGACGAGCATCACAAAAATCGACGCTCAAGT
CAGAGGTGGCGAAACCCGACAGGACTATAAAGATACCAGGCGTTTCCCCCTGGAAGCTCCCTCGTGCGCT
CTCCTGTTCCGACCCTGCCGCTTACCGGATACCTGTCCGCCTTTCTCCCTTCGGGAAGCGTGGCGCTTTC
TCATAGCTCACGCTGTAGGTATCTCAGTTCGGTGTAGGTCGTTCGCTCCAAGCTGGGCTGTGTGCACGAA
CCCCCCGTTCAGCCCGACCGCTGCGCCTTATCCGGTAACTATCGTCTTGAGTCCAACCCGGTAAGACACG
ACTTATCGCCACTGGCAGCAGCCACTGGTAACAGGATTAGCAGAGCGAGGTATGTAGGCGGTGCTACAGA
GTTCTTGAAGTGGTGGCCTAACTACGGCTACACTAGAAGAACAGTATTTGGTATCTGCGCTCTGCTGAAG
CCAGTTACCTTCGGAAAAAGAGTTGGTAGCTCTTGATCCGGCAAACAAACCACCGCTGGTAGCGGTTTTT
TTGTTTGCAAGCAGCAGATTACGCGCAGAAAAAAAGGATCTCAAGAAGATCCTTTGATCTTTTCTACGGG
GTCTGACGCTCAGTGGAACGAAAACTCACGTTAAGGGATTTTGGTCATGAGATTATCAAAAAGGATCTTC
ACCTAGATCCTTTTAAATTAAAAATGAAGTTTTAAATCAATCTAAAGTATATATGAGTAAACTTGGTCTG
ACAGTTACCAATGCTTAATCAGTGAGGCACCTATCTCAGCGATCTGTCTATTTCGTTCATCCATAGTTGC
CTGACTCCCCGTCGTGTAGATAACTACGATACGGGAGGGCTTACCATCTGGCCCCAGTGCTGCAATGATA
CCGCGAGACCCACGCTCACCGGCTCCAGATTTATCAGCAATAAACCAGCCAGCCGGAAGGGCCGAGCGCA
GAAGTGGTCCTGCAACTTTATCCGCCTCCATCCAGTCTATTAATTGTTGCCGGGAAGCTAGAGTAAGTAG
TTCGCCAGTTAATAGTTTGCGCAACGTTGTTGCCATTGCTACAGGCATCGTGGTGTCACGCTCGTCGTTT
GGTATGGCTTCATTCAGCTCCGGTTCCCAACGATCAAGGCGAGTTACATGATCCCCCATGTTGTGCAAAA
AAGCGGTTAGCTCCTTCGGTCCTCCGATCGTTGTCAGAAGTAAGTTGGCCGCAGTGTTATCACTCATGGT
TATGGCAGCACTGCATAATTCTCTTACTGTCATGCCATCCGTAAGATGCTTTTCTGTGACTGGTGAGTAC
TCAACCAAGTCATTCTGAGAATAGTGTATGCGGCGACCGAGTTGCTCTTGCCCGGCGTCAATACGGGATA
ATACCGCGCCACATAGCAGAACTTTAAAAGTGCTCATCATTGGAAAACGTTCTTCGGGGCGAAAACTCTC
AAGGATCTTACCGCTGTTGAGATCCAGTTCGATGTAACCCACTCGTGCACCCAACTGATCTTCAGCATCT
TTTACTTTCACCAGCGTTTCTGGGTGAGCAAAAACAGGAAGGCAAAATGCCGCAAAAAAGGGAATAAGGG
CGACACGGAAATGTTGAATACTCATACTCTTCCTTTTTCAATATTATTGAAGCATTTATCAGGGTTATTG
TCTCATGAGCGGATACATATTTGAATGTATTTAGAAAAATAAACAAATAGGGGTTCCGCGCACATTTCCC
CGAAAAGTGCCACCTGACGTC
